Addgene plasmid #78991: PP154
Purpose: Supplemental Figure 4. Promoter GAP1. Expresses GFP.
Depositing lab: Timothy Lu. Depositing organization: Massachusetts Institute of Technology. Publication: Synthetic biology and microbioreactor platforms for programmable production of biologics at the point-of-care. Perez-Pinera P, Han N, Cleto S, Cao J, Purcell O, Shah KA, Lee K, Ram R, Lu TK. Nat Commun. 2016 Jul 29;7:12211. doi: 10.1038/ncomms12211. PubMed 27470089.
Backbone
  Vector backbone: pPICZ A
  Vector type: Yeast Expression
  Selectable markers: Zeocin
Growth in bacteria
  Bacterial resistance: Bleocin (Zeocin), 50 μg/mL
  Growth temperature: 37°C
  Growth strain: DH5alpha
  Copy number: Unknown
Gene/Insert
  Gene/Insert name: GFP
Terms and licenses: Academic/Nonprofit Terms; Industry Terms: Not Available to Industry
How to cite: PP154 was a gift from Timothy Lu (Addgene plasmid # 78991 ; http://n2t.net/addgene:78991 ; RRID:Addgene_78991)
