[The description below was written by a language model from this plasmid's Addgene catalogue record and pLannotate feature annotations shown in this document.]
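Description:
PP154 is a 4,349 bp yeast expression plasmid built on the pPICZ A backbone, a vector designed for Pichia pastoris. It is propagated in E. coli through a high-copy ColE1/pUC-type origin and carries a single dual-host selection cassette. In this cassette the Sh ble gene (BleoR), which confers Zeocin resistance, is preceded by the S. cerevisiae TEF1 promoter for expression in yeast and the synthetic EM7 promoter for expression in bacteria, and it is followed by the CYC1 terminator. No yeast replication origin is annotated, which fits the usual use of pPICZ-type vectors by integration into the host genome, although the record does not state how the plasmid is maintained.

The payload is an EGFP coding sequence followed by the AOX1 transcription terminator. A short annotated match just downstream of EGFP most likely reflects the 6xHis segment of the backbone's C-terminal tag region, but the record does not say whether it is fused in frame to the reporter. EGFP is driven by a modified form of the Pichia glyceraldehyde-3-phosphate dehydrogenase (GAP) promoter, named "GAP1" in the catalogue. The feature table shows this promoter as two fragments interrupted by about 40 bp that match tet operator-containing elements (PLtetO-1 and tetracycline response element fragments). This suggests that operator sequence was inserted into an otherwise constitutive promoter, but the record does not explain the design or its regulatory intent. A small "groL1" fragment hit is probably a spurious annotation.

The construct serves as a fluorescent reporter for characterising this promoter variant. It was deposited with a study on engineering yeast for programmable, point-of-care production of biologics, where it supports a supplemental figure.
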