Features (pLannotate 1.2.2; 13 found; start..end, strand, type, name):
    412..659     +  terminator     CYC1 terminator: S. cerevisiae CYC1; transcription terminator for CYC1
    734..1322    -  rep_origin     ori: high-copy-number ColE1/pMB1/pBR322/pUC origin of replication
   1417..1503    -  CDS            groL1 (fragment): CH601_MYCA1 - Also known as groEL1 From Mycobacterium avium (strain 104).
   2216..2405    +  promoter       GAP promoter (fragment): promoter for Pichia pastoris glyceraldehyde-3-phosphate dehydrogenase
   2405..2425    +  promoter       PLtetO-1 promoter (fragment): modified phage lambda PL promoter with tet operator sites (Lutz and Bujard, 1997)
   2426..2447    +  protein_bind   tetracycline response element (fragment): contains seven copies of the tetracycline operator tetO tetracycline repressor TetR
   2444..2732    +  promoter       GAP promoter (fragment): promoter for Pichia pastoris glyceraldehyde-3-phosphate dehydrogenase
   2748..3464    +  CDS            EGFP: EGFP is a basic (constitutively fluorescent) green fluorescent protein published in 1996, derived from Aequorea victoria. It is reported to be a rapidly-maturing weak dimer with moderate acid sensitivity.
   3534..3551    +  CDS            capTEV™ (fragment): composite tag for in vivo biotinylation, TEV protease cleavage, and 6xHis tagging
   3575..3821    +  terminator     AOX1 terminator: Pichia pastoris AOX1; transcription terminator for AOX1
   3836..4247    +  promoter       TEF1 promoter: S. cerevisiae TEF1; promoter for EF-1α
   4255..4302    +  promoter       EM7 promoter: synthetic bacterial promoter&nbsp
   4321..346     +  CDS            BleoR (across the origin): antibiotic-binding protein; Sh ble from Streptoalloteichus hindustanus; confers resistance to bleomycin, phleomycin, and Zeocin™
>Addgene plasmid #78991 | PP154 | depositor full sequence | sequence record 147736 | PP154 sequence 4349 bps
GCTCACCGCGCGCGACGTCGCCGGAGCGGTCGAGTTCTGGACCGACCGGCTCGGGTTCTCCCGGGACTTC
GTGGAGGACGACTTCGCCGGTGTGGTCCGGGACGACGTGACCCTGTTCATCAGCGCGGTCCAGGACCAGG
TGGTGCCGGACAACACCCTGGCCTGGGTGTGGGTGCGCGGCCTGGACGAGCTGTACGCCGAGTGGTCGGA
GGTCGTGTCCACGAACTTCCGGGACGCCTCCGGGCCGGCCATGACCGAGATCGGCGAGCAGCCGTGGGGG
CGGGAGTTCGCCCTGCGCGACCCGGCCGGCAACTGCGTGCACTTCGTGGCCGAGGAGCAGGACTGACACG
TCCGACGGCGGCCCACGGGTCCCAGGCCTCGGAGATCCGTCCCCCTTTTCCTTTGTCGATATCATGTAAT
TAGTTATGTCACGCTTACATTCACGCCCTCCCCCCACATCCGCTCTAACCGAAAAGGAAGGAGTTAGACA
ACCTGAAGTCTAGGTCCCTATTTATTTTTTTATAGTTATGTTAGTATTAAGAACGTTATTTATATTTCAA
ATTTTTCTTTTTTTTCTGTACAGACGCGTGTACGCATGTAACATTATACTGAAAACCTTGCTTGAGAAGG
TTTTGGGACGCTCGAAGGCTTTAATTTGCAAGCTGGAGACCAACATGTGAGCAAAAGGCCAGCAAAAGGC
CAGGAACCGTAAAAAGGCCGCGTTGCTGGCGTTTTTCCATAGGCTCCGCCCCCCTGACGAGCATCACAAA
AATCGACGCTCAAGTCAGAGGTGGCGAAACCCGACAGGACTATAAAGATACCAGGCGTTTCCCCCTGGAA
GCTCCCTCGTGCGCTCTCCTGTTCCGACCCTGCCGCTTACCGGATACCTGTCCGCCTTTCTCCCTTCGGG
AAGCGTGGCGCTTTCTCAATGCTCACGCTGTAGGTATCTCAGTTCGGTGTAGGTCGTTCGCTCCAAGCTG
GGCTGTGTGCACGAACCCCCCGTTCAGCCCGACCGCTGCGCCTTATCCGGTAACTATCGTCTTGAGTCCA
ACCCGGTAAGACACGACTTATCGCCACTGGCAGCAGCCACTGGTAACAGGATTAGCAGAGCGAGGTATGT
AGGCGGTGCTACAGAGTTCTTGAAGTGGTGGCCTAACTACGGCTACACTAGAAGGACAGTATTTGGTATC
TGCGCTCTGCTGAAGCCAGTTACCTTCGGAAAAAGAGTTGGTAGCTCTTGATCCGGCAAACAAACCACCG
CTGGTAGCGGTGGTTTTTTTGTTTGCAAGCAGCAGATTACGCGCAGAAAAAAAGGATCTCAAGAAGATCC
TTTGATCTTTTCTACGGGGTCTGACGCTCAGTGGAACGAAAACTCACGTTAAGGGATTTTGGTCATGAGA
TCAGATCTGAGCTCGTTTGGCCGTGGCCGTGCTCGTCCTCGTCGGCCGGCTTGTCGACGACGGCGGTCTC
CGTCGTCAGGATCATCCGGGCCACAAGCTTGCTGACAGAAGCCTCAAGAAAAAAAAAATTCTTCTTCGAC
TATGCTGGAGGCAGAGATGATCGAGCCGGTAGTTAACTATATATAGCTAAATTGGTTCCATCACCTCGAG
TCAATTCTTGATTTAGTATACACATAACCAAATTTGGATCAAGTTTGAAGTAAAACTTTAACTTCAGCTC
CTTACATTTGCACTAAGATCTCTGCTACTCTGGTCCCAAGTGAACCACCTTTTGGACCCTATTGACCGGA
CCTTAACTTGCCAAACCTAAACGCTTAATGCCTCAGACGTTTTAATGCCTCTCAACACCTCCAAGGTTGC
TTTCTTGAGCATGCCTACTAGGGACTTTAACGAACTGTGGGGTTGCAGACAGTTTCAGGCGTGTCCCGAC
CAATATGGCCTACTAGACTCTCTGAAAAATCACAGTTTTCCAGTAGTTCCGATCAAATTACCATCGAAAT
GGTCCCATAAACGGACATTTGACATCCGTTCCTGAATTATAGTCTTCCACCGTGGATCATGGTGTTCCTT
TTTTTCCCAAAGAATATCAGCATCCCTTAACTACGTTAGGTCAGTGATGACAATGGACCAAATTGTTGCA
AGGTTTTTCTTTTTCTTTCATCGGCACATTTCAGCCTCACATGCGACTATTATCGATCAATGAAATCCAT
CAAGATTGAAATCTTAAAATTGCCCCTTTCACTTGACAGGATCCTTTTTTGTAGAAATGTCTTGGTGTCC
TCGTCCAATCAGGTAGCCATCTCTGAAATATCTGGCTCCGTTGCAACTCCGAACGACCTGCTGGCAACGT
AAAATTCTCCGGGGTAAAACTTTAATGTGGAGTAATGGAACCAGAAACGTCTCTTCCCTTCTCTCTCCTT
CCACCGCCCGTTACCGTCCCTAGGATCCCTATCAGTGATAGAGATCTCCCTATCAGTGATAGAGAAATTT
TACTCTGCTGGAGAGCTTCTTCTACGGCCCCCTTGCAGCAATGCTCTTCCCAGCATTACGTTGCGGGTAA
AACGGAGGTCGTGTACCCGACCTAGCAGCCCAGGGATGGAAAAGTCCCGGCCGTCGCTGGCAATAATAGC
GGGCGGACGCATGTCATGAGATTATTGGAAACCACCAGAATCGAATATAAAAGGCGAACACCTTTCCCAA
TTTTGGTTTCTCCTGACCCAAAGACTTTAAATTTAATTTATTTGTCCCTATTTCAATCAATTGAACAACT
ATCAAAACACAGAATTCATGGTGAGCAAGGGCGAGGAGCTGTTCACCGGGGTGGTGCCCATCCTGGTCGA
GCTGGACGGCGACGTAAACGGCCACAAGTTCAGCGTGTCCGGCGAGGGCGAGGGCGATGCCACCTACGGC
AAGCTGACCCTGAAGTTCATCTGCACCACCGGCAAGCTGCCCGTGCCCTGGCCCACCCTCGTGACCACCC
TGACCTACGGCGTGCAGTGCTTCAGCCGCTACCCCGACCACATGAAGCAGCACGACTTCTTCAAGTCCGC
CATGCCCGAAGGCTACGTCCAGGAGCGCACCATCTTCTTCAAGGACGACGGCAACTACAAGACCCGCGCC
GAGGTGAAGTTCGAGGGCGACACCCTGGTGAACCGCATCGAGCTGAAGGGCATCGACTTCAAGGAGGACG
GCAACATCCTGGGGCACAAGCTGGAGTACAACTACAACAGCCACAACGTCTATATCATGGCCGACAAGCA
GAAGAACGGCATCAAGGTGAACTTCAAGATCCGCCACAACATCGAGGACGGCAGCGTGCAGCTCGCCGAC
CACTACCAGCAGAACACCCCCATCGGCGACGGCCCCGTGCTGCTGCCCGACAACCACTACCTGAGCACCC
AGAGCGCCCTGAGCAAAGACCCCAACGAGAAGCGCGATCACATGGTCCTGCTGGAGTTCGTGACCGCCGC
CGGGATCACTCTCGGCATGGACGAGCTGTACAAGGCCGCGGCGGCCGCCAGCTTTCTAGAACAAAAACTC
ATCTCAGAAGAGGATCTGAATAGCGCCGTCGACCATCATCATCATCATCATTGACCGGTCTTGCTAGATT
CTAATCAAGAGGATGTCAGAATGCCATTTGCCTGAGAGATGCAGGCTTCATTTTTGATACTTTTTTATTT
GTAACCTATATAGTATAGGATTTTTTTTGTCATTTTGTTTCTTCTCGTACGAGCTTGCTCCTGATCAGCC
TATCTCGCAGCTGATGAATATCTTGTGGTAGGGGTTTGGGAAAATCATTCGAGTTTGATGTTTTTCTTGG
TATTTCCCACTCCTCTTCAGAGTACAGAAGATTAAGTGAGACCTTCGTTTGTGCGGATCCCCCACACACC
ATAGCTTCAAAATGTTTCTACTCCTTTTTTACTCTTCCAGATTTTCTCGGACTCCGCGCATCGCCGTACC
ACTTCAAAACACCCAAGCACAGCATACTAAATTTTCCCTCTTTCTTCCTCTAGGGTGTCGTTAATTACCC
GTACTAAAGGTTTGGAAAAGAAAAAAGAGACCGCCTCGTTTCTTTTTCTTCGTCGAAAAAGGCAATAAAA
ATTTTTATCACGTTTCTTTTTCTTGAAATTTTTTTTTTTAGTTTTTTTCTCTTTCAGTGACCTCCATTGA
TATTTAAGTTAATAAACGGTCTTCAATTTCTCAAGTTTCAGTTTCATTTTTCTTGTTCTATTACAACTTT
TTTTACTTCTTGTTCATTAGAAAGAAAGCATAGCAATCTAATCTAAGGGGCGGTGTTGACAATTAATCAT
CGGCATAGTATATCGGCATAGTATAATACGACAAGGTGAGGAACTAAACCATGGCCAAGTTGACCAGTGC
CGTTCCGGT
