>Addgene plasmid #78991 | PP154 | addgene partial sequence | sequence record 154124 | EGFP-N 5'-CGTCGCCGTCCAGCTCGACCAG-3'
TGAATTCTGTGTTTTGATAGTTGTTCAATTGATTGAAATAGGGACAAATAAATTAAATTTAAAGTCTTTG
GGTCAGGAGAAACCAAAATTGGGAAAGGTGTTCGCCTTTTATATTCGATTCTGGTGGTTTCCAATAATCT
CATGACATGCGTCCGCCCGCTATTATTGCCAGCGACGGCCGGGACTTTTCCATCCCTGGGCTGCTAGGTC
GGGTACACGACCTCCGTTTTACCCGCAACGTAATGCTGGGAAGAGCATTGCTGCAAGGGGGCCGTAGAAG
AAGCTCTCCAGCAGAGTAAAATTTCTCTATCACTGATAGGGAGATCTCTATCACTGATAGGGATCCTAGG
GACGGTAACGGGCGGTGGAAGGAGAGAGAAGGGAAGAGACGTTTCTGGTTCCATTACTCCACATTAAAGT
TTTACCCCGGAGAATTTTACGTTGCCAGCAGGTCGTTCGGAGTTGCAACGGAGCCAGATATTTCAGAGAT
GGCTACCTGATTGGACGAGGACACCAAGACATTTCTACAAAAAAGGATCCTGTCAAGTGAAAGGGGCAAT
TTTAAGATTTCAATCTTGATGGATTTCATTGATCGATAATAGTCGCATGTGAGGCTGAAATGTGCCGATG
AAAGAAAAAGAAAAACCTTGCAACAATTTGGTCCATTGTCATCACTGACCTAACGTAGTTAAGGGATGCT
GATATTCTTTGGGA
